Addgene plasmid #49368: pRF-PsrA
Depositing lab: Christopher Voigt. Depositing organization: Massachusetts Institute of Technology. Publication: Genomic mining of prokaryotic repressors for orthogonal logic gates. Stanton BC, Nielsen AA, Tamsir A, Clancy K, Peterson T, Voigt CA. Nat Chem Biol. 2013 Dec 8. doi: 10.1038/nchembio.1411. PubMed 24316737.
Backbone
  Vector backbone: pEXT20
  Vector type: Bacterial Expression, Synthetic Biology
Growth in bacteria
  Bacterial resistance: Ampicillin, 100 μg/mL
  Growth temperature: 37°C
  Growth strain: DH10B
  Copy number: Low Copy
Gene/Insert
  Gene/Insert name: PsrA repressor
  Species: Pseudomonas putida
  Cloning method: Ligation Independent Cloning
  Sequencing primers: 5′ NA; 3′ EGFP-N
Terms and licenses: Academic/Nonprofit Terms; Industry Terms: Not Available to Industry
Depositor comments: Plasmid also contains YFP reporter (whose expression is controlled by a constitutive promoter containing an operator site for the indicated repressor).
How to cite: pRF-PsrA was a gift from Christopher Voigt (Addgene plasmid # 49368 ; http://n2t.net/addgene:49368 ; RRID:Addgene_49368)
