[The description below was written by a language model from this plasmid's Addgene catalogue record and pLannotate feature annotations shown in this document.]
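Description:
pRF-PsrA is a bacterial expression and synthetic-biology plasmid built on the pEXT20 backbone. It combines a TetR-family repressor, PsrA from Pseudomonas putida, with a fluorescent reporter of that repressor's activity on a single plasmid. It is propagated in E. coli under ampicillin selection (AmpR with its own promoter) and is catalogued as low copy. The feature table shows an intact p15A origin, which is the likely functional replicon, along with an f1 phage origin. Short fragments of ColE1-type and RSF origins, bom, CmR and TcR appear to be remnants of backbone construction rather than working parts.

The repressor cassette sits downstream of a tac promoter with a symmetric lac operator, and a plasmid-borne lacI gene supplies Lac repressor, so PsrA expression should be tunable with IPTG. The automated annotation does not label the PsrA coding sequence by name. It only flags a short stretch with similarity to a mycobacterial helix-turn-helix regulator, which probably reflects the conserved DNA-binding domain at the start of the insert. This unit is closed by rrnB T1 and T7Te terminators. Immediately after comes the reporter: a J23119-derived constitutive promoter driving EYFP, which the depositor describes as containing an operator site for PsrA. Inducing the repressor therefore lowers YFP fluorescence, giving a NOT-gate-like response. rrnB T1 and T2 terminators follow the reporter across the plasmid junction. A luxR gene is also annotated, but the record does not explain its role here.

The associated work concerns mining prokaryotic repressors for orthogonal logic gates, so the plasmid is suited to measuring repressor–operator response functions and cross-reactivity.
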