Features (pLannotate 1.2.2; 23 found; start..end, strand, type, name):
     91..206     +  ncRNA          5S rRNA: Accession: RF00001 - 5S ribosomal RNA
    210..296     +  terminator     rrnB T1 terminator: Escherichia coli rrnB; transcription terminator T1 from the E. coli rrnB gene
    388..415     +  terminator     rrnB T2 terminator: transcription terminator T2 from the E. coli rrnB gene
    434..523     +  promoter       AmpR promoter: bla
    526..1386    +  CDS            AmpR: β-lactamase; bla; confers resistance to ampicillin, carbenicillin, and related antibiotics
   1428..1883    +  rep_origin     f1 ori (sequence partly withheld): f1 bacteriophage origin of replication; arrow indicates direction of (+) strand synthesis
   1994..2227    +  rep_origin     ori (fragment): high-copy-number ColE1/pMB1/pBR322/pUC origin of replication
   2438..2583    -  CDS            CmR (fragment): chloramphenicol acetyltransferase; cat; confers resistance to chloramphenicol
   2585..2606    +  misc_feature   bom (fragment): basis of mobility region from pBR322
   2705..2760    -  rep_origin     RSF ori (fragment): Plasmids containing the RSF 1030 origin of replication can be propagated in E. coli cells that contain additional plasmids with compatible origins.
   2848..3393    -  rep_origin     p15A ori: Plasmids containing the medium-copy-number p15A origin of replication can be propagated in E. coli cells that contain a second plasmid with the ColE1 origin.
   3426..3546    -  CDS            TcR (fragment): tetracycline efflux protein; tet; confers resistance to tetracycline
   3556..3574    +  promoter       tet promoter (fragment): E. coli promoter for tetracycline efflux protein gene
   3670..4419    -  CDS            luxR: LUXR_ALIFS - Experimental evidence at protein level: Swiss-Prot protein existence level 1. Transcriptional activator of the bioluminescence operon. Binds to the OHHL autoinducer. From Aliivibrio fischeri (Vibrio fischeri).
   4462..5541    -  CDS            lacI: LACI_ECOLI - Experimental evidence at protein level: Swiss-Prot protein existence level 1. Repressor of the lactose operon. Binds allolactose as an inducer. From Escherichia coli (strain K12).
   5542..5615    -  promoter       lacI promoter (fragment): lacI
   5676..5704    +  promoter       tac promoter: strong E. coli promoter; hybrid between the trp and lac UV5 promoters
   5710..5729    -  protein_bind   lac operator (symmetric): The lac repressor binds to the lac operator to inhibit transcription in E. coli. This inhibition can be relieved by adding lactose or isopropyl-β-D-thiogalactopyranoside (IPTG). The symmetric lac operator was optimized for tight binding of lac repressor. lac repressor encoded by lacI
   5779..5934    +  CDS            HTHR_MYCTU (fragment): Experimental evidence at protein level: Swiss-Prot protein existence level 1. Negatively regulates the expression of sulfate ester dioxygenase Rv3406 and its own expression (PubMed:25427196, PubMed:29395080). Binds specifically to the inverted repeat sequence of the intergenic region between Rv3405c and Rv3406 (PubMed:29395080). From Mycobacterium tuberculosis (strain ATCC 25618 / H37Rv).
   6504..6575    +  terminator     rrnB T1 terminator: transcription terminator T1 from the E. coli rrnB gene
   6591..6618    +  terminator     T7Te terminator: phage T7 early transcription terminator
   6656..6690    +  promoter       J23119 promoter: bacterial promoter (Registry of Standard Biological Parts BBa J23119)
   6717..7436    +  CDS            EYFP: enhanced YFP mammalian codon-optimized
>Addgene plasmid #49368 | pRF-PsrA | depositor full sequence | sequence record 73333 | Full Sequence
TAAGCTTGGCTGTTTTGGCGGATGAGAGAAGATTTTCAGCCTGATACAGATTAAATCAGAACGCAGAAGC
GGTCTGATAAAACAGAATTTGCCTGGCGGCAGTAGCGCGGTGGTCCCACCTGACCCCATGCCGAACTCAG
AAGTGAAACGCCGTAGCGCCGATGGTAGTGTGGGGTCTCCCCATGCGAGAGTAGGGAACTGCCAGGCATC
AAATAAAACGAAAGGCTCAGTCGAAAGACTGGGCCTTTCGTTTTATCTGTTGTTTGTCGGTGAACGCTCT
CCTGAGTAGGACAAATCCGCCGGGAGCGGATTTGAACGTTGCGAAGCAACGGCCCGGAGGGTGGCGGGCA
GGACGCCCGCCATAAACTGCCAGGCATCAAATTAAGCAGAAGGCCATCCTGACGGATGGCCTTTTTGCGT
TTCTACAAACTCTTTTGTTTATTTTTCTAAATACATTCAAATATGTATCCGCTCATGAGACAATAACCCT
GATAAATGCTTCAATAATATTGAAAAAGGAAGACTATGAGTATTCAACATTTCCGTGTCGCCCTTATTCC
CTTTTTTGCGGCATTTTGCCTTCCTGTTTTTGCTCACCCAGAAACGCTGGTGAAAGTAAAAGATGCTGAA
GATCAGTTGGGTGCACGAGTGGGTTACATCGAACTGGATCTCAACAGCGGTAAGATCCTTGAGAGTTTTC
GCCCCGAAGAACGTTTTCCAATGATGAGCACTTTTAAAGTTCTGCTATGTGGCGCGGTATTATCCCGTGT
TGACGCCGGGCAAGAGCAACTCGGTCGCCGCATACACTATTCTCAGAATGACTTGGTTGAGTACTCACCA
GTCACAGAAAAGCATCTTACGGATGGCATGACAGTAAGAGAATTATGCAGTGCTGCCATAACCATGAGTG
ATAACACTGCGGCCAACTTACTTCTGACAACGATCGGAGGACCGAAGGAGCTAACCGCTTTTTTGCACAA
CATGGGGGATCATGTAACTCGCCTTGATCGTTGGGAACCGGAGCTGAATGAAGCCATACCAAACGACGAG
CGTGACACCACGATGCCTGCAGCAATGGCAACAACGTTGCGCAAACTATTAACTGGCGAACTACTTACTC
TAGCTTCCCGGCAACAATTAATAGACTGGATGGAGGCGGATAAAGTTGCAGGACCACTTCTGCGCTCGGC
CCTTCCGGCTGGCTGGTTTATTGCTGATAAATCTGGAGCCGGTGAGCGTGGGTCTCGCGGTATCATTGCA
GCACTGGGGCCAGATGGTAAGCCCTCCCGTATCGTAGTTATCTACACGACGGGGAGTCAGGCAACTATGG
ATGAACGAAATAGACAGATCGCTGAGATAGGTGCCTCACTGATTAAGCATTGGTAACTGTCAGACCAAGT
TTACTCATATATACTTTAGATTGATT
[125 nt withheld, positions 1427-1551]
C
[141 nt withheld, positions 1553-1693]
CCTTTGACGTTGGAGTCCACGTTCTTTAATAGTGGACTCTTGTTCCAAACTTGAACAACACTCAACCCTA
TCTCGGGCTATTCTTTTGATTTATAAGGGATTTTGCCGATTTCGGCCTATTGGTTAAAAAATGAGCTGAT
TTAACAAAAATTTAACGCGAATTTTAACAAAATATTAACGTTTACAATTTAAAAGGATCTAGGTGAAGAT
CCTTTTTGATAATCTCATGACCAAAATCCCTTAACGTGAGTTTTCGTTCCACTGAGCGTCAGACCCCGTA
GAAAAGATCAAAGGATCTTCTTGAGATCCTTTTTTTCTGCGCGTAATCTGCTGCTTGCAAACAAAAAAAC
CACCGCTACCAGCGGTGGTTTGTTTGCCGGATCAAGAGCTACCAACTCTTTTTCCGAAGGTAACTGGCTT
CAGCAGAGCGCAGATACCAAATACTGTCCTTCTAGTGTAGCCGTAGTTAGGCCACCACTTCAAGAACTCT
GTAGCACCGCCTACATACCTCGCTCTGCTAATCCTGTTACCAGTCAGGCATTTGAGAAGCACACGGTCAC
ACTGCTTCCGGTAGTCAATAAACCGGTAAACCAGCAATAGACATAAGCGGCTATTTAACGACCCTGCCCT
GAACCGACGACCGGGTCGAATTTGCTTTCGAATTTCTGCCATTCATCCGCTTATTATCACTTATTCAGGC
GTAGCACCAGGCGTTTAAGGGCACCAATAACTGCCTTAAAAAAATTACGCCCCGCCCTGCCACTCATCGC
AGTACTGTTGTAATTCATTAAGCATTCTGCCGACATGGAAGCCATCACAGACGGCATGATGAACCTGAAT
CGCCAGCGGCATCAGCACCTTGTCGCCTTGCGTATAATATTTGCCCATGGCTAGCGGAGTGTATACTGGC
TTACTATGTTGGCACTGATGAGGGTGTCAGTGAAGTGCTTCATGTGGCAGGAGAAAAAAGGCTGCACCGG
TGCGTCAGCAGAATATGTGATACAGGATATATTCCGCTTCCTCGCTCACTGACTCGCTACGCTCGGTCGT
TCGACTGCGGCGAGCGGAAATGGCTTACGAACGGGGCGGAGATTTCCTGGAAGATGCCAGGAAGATACTT
AACAGGGAAGTGAGAGGGCCGCGGCAAAGCCGTTTTTCCATAGGCTCCGCCCCCCTGACAAGCATCACGA
AATCTGACGCTCAAATCAGTGGTGGCGAAACCCGACAGGACTATAAAGATACCAGGCGTTTCCCCCTGGC
GGCTCCCTCGTGCGCTCTCCTGTTCCTGCCTTTCGGTTTACCGGTGTCATTCCGCTGTTATGGCCGCGTT
TGTCTCATTCCACGCCTGACACTCAGTTCCGGGTAGGCAGTTCGCTCCAAGCTGGACTGTATGCACGAAC
CCCCCGTTCAGTCCGACCGCTGCGCCTTATCCGGTAACTATCGTCTTGAGTCCAACCCGGAAAGACATGC
AAAAGCACCACTGGCAGCAGCCACTGGTAATTGATTTAGAGGAGTTAGTCTTGAAGTCATGCGCCGGTTA
AGGCTAAACTGAAAGGACAAGTTTTGGTGACTGCGCTCCTCCAAGCCAGTTACCTCGGTTCAAAGAGTTG
GTAGCTCAGAGAACCTTCGAAAAACCGCCCTGCAAGGCGGTTTTTTCGTTTTCAGAGCAAGAGATTACGC
GCAGACCAAAACGATCTCAAGAAGATCATCTTATTAATCAGATAAAATATTTGCTCATGAGCCCGAAGTG
GCGAGCCCGATCTTCCCCATCGGTGATGTCGGCGATATAGGCGCCAGCAACCGCACCTGTGGCGCCGGTG
ATGCCGGCCACGATGCGTCCGGCGTAGAGGATCTGCTCATGTTTGACAGCTTATCATCGATGCATAATGT
GCCTGTCAAATGGACGAAGCAGGGATTCTGCAAACCCTATGCTACTCCCTCGAGCCGTCAATTGTCTGAT
TCGTTACCAATTATTAATTTTTAAAGTATGGGCAATCAATTGCTCCTGTTAAAATTGCTTTAGAAATACT
TTGGCAGCGGTTTGTTGTATTGAGTTTCATTTGCGCATTGGTTAAATGGAAAGTGACAGTACGCTCACTG
CAACCTAATATTTTTGAAATATCCCAAGAGCTTTTTCCTTCGCATGCCCACGCTAAACATTCTTTTTCTC
TTTTGGTTAAATCGTTGTTTGATTTATTATTTGCTATATTTATTTTTCGATAATTATCAACTAGAGAAGG
AACAATTAATGGTATGTTCATACACGCATGTAAAAATAAACTATCTATATAGTTGTCTTTTTCTGAATGT
GCAAAACTAAGCATTCCGAAGCCATTGTTAGCCGTATGAATAGGGAAACTAAACCCAGTGATAAGACCTG
ATGTTTTCGCTTCTTTAATTACATTTGGAGATTTTTTATTTACAGCATTGTTTTCAAATATATTCCAATT
AATTGGTGAATGATTGGAGTTAGAATAATCTACTATAGGATCATATTTTATTAAATTAGCGTCATCATAA
TATTGCCTCCATTTTTTAGGGTAATTATCTAGGATTGAAATATCAGATTTAACCATAGAATGAGGATAAA
TGATCGCGAGTAAATAATATTCACAATGTACCATTTTAGTCATATCAGATAAGCATTGATTAATATCATT
ATTGCTTCTACAAGCTTTAATTTTATTAATTATTCTGTATGTGTCGTCGGCATTTATGTTTTTCATCGAG
GCCTTTCCTGTGTGACCCGCTGGAATAGGATCTTATCACTGCCCGCTTTCCAGTCGGGAAACCTGTCGTG
CCAGCTGCATTAATGAATCGGCCAACGCGCGGGGAGAGGCGGTTTGCGTATTGGGCGCCAGGGTGGTTTT
TCTTTTCACCAGTGAGACTGGCAACAGCTGATTGCCCTTCACCGCCTGGCCCTGAGAGAGTTGCAGCAAG
CGGTCCACGCTGGTTTGCCCCAGCAGGCGAAAATCCTGTTTGATGGTGGTTAACGGCGGGATATAACATG
AGCTATCTTCGGTATCGTCGTATCCCACTACCGAGATATCCGCACCAACGCGCAGCCCGGACTCGGTAAT
GGCGCGCATTGCGCCCAGCGCCATCTGATCGTTGGCAACCAGCATCGCAGTGGGAACGATGCCCTCATTC
AGCATTTGCATGGTTTGTTGAAAACCGGACATGGCACTCCAGTCGCCTTCCCGTTCCGCTATCGGCTGAA
TTTGATTGCGAGTGAGATATTTATGCCAGCCAGCCAGACGCAGACGCGCCGAGACAGAACTTAATGGGCC
CGCTAACAGCGCGATTTGCTGGTGACCCAATGCGACCAGATGCTCCACGCCCAGTCGCGTACCGTCCTCA
TGGGAGAAAATAATACTGTTGATGGGTGTCTGGTCAGAGACATCAAGAAATAACGCCGGAACATTAGTGC
AGGCAGCTTCCACAGCAATGGCATCCTGGTCATCCAGCGGATAGTTAATGATCAGCCCACTGACGCGTTG
CGCGAGAAGATTGTGCACCGCCGCTTTACAGGCTTCGACGCCGCTTCGTTCTACCATCGACACCACCACG
CTGGCACCCAGTTGATCGGCGCGAGATTTAATCGCCGCGACAATTTGCGACGGCGCGTGCAGGGCCAGAC
TGGAGGTGGCAACGCCAATCAGCAACGACTGTTTGCCCGCCAGTTGTTGTGCCACGCGGTTGGGAATGTA
ATTCAGCTCCGCCATCGCCGCTTCCACTTTTTCCCGCGTTTTCGCAGAAACGTGGCTGGCCTGGTTCACC
ACGCGGGAAACGGTCTGATAAGAGACACCGGCATACTCTGCGACATCGTATAACGTTACTGGTTTCATAT
TCACCACCCTGAATTGACTCTCTTCCGGGCGCTATCATGCCATACCGCGAAAGGTTTTGCGCCATTCGAT
GGCGCGCCGCTTCGTCAGGCCACATAGCTTTCTTGTTCTGATCGGAACGATCGTTGGCTGTGTTGACAAT
TAATCATCGGCTCGTATAATGTGTGGAATTGTGAGCGCTCACAATTCTATGGACTATGTTTGAAAGAGGA
TACGAACTACTAGATGGCACAGAGCGAAACCGTTGAACGTATTCTGGATGCAGCAGAACAGCTGTTTGCA
GAACGTGGTTTTGCAGAAACCAGCCTGCGTCTGATTACCAGCAAAGCCGGTGTTAATCTGGCAGCAGTGA
ATTATCATTTTGGCAGCAAAAAAGCACTGATTCAGGCAGTTTTTAGCCGTTTTCTGGGTCCGTTTTGTGC
AAGCCTGGAACGTGAACTGGAACGTCGTCAGGCACGTCCGGAACAGAAACCGAGCCTGGAAGAACTGCTG
GAAATGCTGGTTGAACAGGCACTGGCAGTTCAGCCTCGTAGCAATAATGATCTGAGCATTTTTATGCGTC
TGCTGGGTCTGGCATTTAGCCAGAGCCAGGGTCATCTGCGTCGTTATCTGGAAGATATGTATGGTAAAGT
GTTCCGTCGTTATATGCTGCTGGTTAATGAAGCAGCACCGCGTGTTCCGCCTCTGGAACTGTTTTGGCGT
GTTCATTTTATGCTGGGTGCAGCAGCATTTAGCATGAGCGGTATTAAAGCACTGCGTGCAATTGCAGAAA
CCGATTTTGGTATTAACACCAGCATTGAACAGGTTATGCGTCTGATGGTTCCGTTTCTGGCAGCAGGTAT
GCGTGCAGATAGCGGTGTTACCGATGAAGCAATGGCAGCAGCACAGCTGCGTCCGCGTAGCAAAACCAGC
ACCAGCGCAACCACCGCAAAAGCATAACTAGGGCCCATACCCCCAGGCATCAAATAAAACGAAAGGCTCA
GTCGAAAGACTGGGCCTTTCGTTTTATCTGTTGTTTGTCGGTGAACGCTCTCTACTAGAGTCACACTGGC
TCACCTTCGGGTGGGCCTTTCTGCGTTTATACGACGTACGGTGGAAAGGAACAAACGTTTGATTGACAGC
TAGCTCAGTCCTAGGTATAATGCTAGCTACTAGAGAAAGAGGAGAAATACTAGATGGTGAGCAAGGGCGA
GGAGCTGTTCACCGGGGTGGTGCCCATCCTGGTCGAGCTGGACGGCGACGTAAACGGCCACAAGTTCAGC
GTGTCCGGCGAGGGCGAGGGCGATGCCACCTACGGCAAGCTGACCCTGAAGTTCATCTGCACCACCGGCA
AGCTGCCCGTGCCCTGGCCCACCCTCGTGACCACCTTCGGCTACGGCCTGCAATGCTTCGCCCGCTACCC
CGACCACATGAAGCTGCACGACTTCTTCAAGTCCGCCATGCCCGAAGGCTACGTCCAGGAGCGCACCATC
TTCTTCAAGGACGACGGCAACTACAAGACCCGCGCCGAGGTGAAGTTCGAGGGCGACACCCTGGTGAACC
GCATCGAGCTGAAGGGCATCGACTTCAAGGAGGACGGCAACATCCTGGGGCACAAGCTGGAGTACAACTA
CAACAGCCACAACGTCTATATCATGGCCGACAAGCAGAAGAACGGCATCAAGGTGAACTTCAAGATCCGC
CACAACATCGAGGACGGCAGCGTGCAGCTCGCCGACCACTACCAGCAGAACACCCCCATCGGCGACGGCC
CCGTGCTGCTGCCCGACAACCACTACCTGAGCTACCAGTCCGCCCTGAGCAAAGACCCCAACGAGAAGCG
CGATCACATGGTCCTGCTGGAGTTCGTGACCGCCGCCGGGATCACTCTCGGCATGGACGAGCTGTACAAG
TAA
