>Addgene plasmid #49368 | pRF-PsrA | depositor partial sequence | sequence record 73334 | PsrA coding sequence
ATGGCACAGAGCGAAACCGTTGAACGTATTCTGGATGCAGCAGAACAGCTGTTTGCAGAACGTGGTTTTG
CAGAAACCAGCCTGCGTCTGATTACCAGCAAAGCCGGTGTTAATCTGGCAGCAGTGAATTATCATTTTGG
CAGCAAAAAAGCACTGATTCAGGCAGTTTTTAGCCGTTTTCTGGGTCCGTTTTGTGCAAGCCTGGAACGT
GAACTGGAACGTCGTCAGGCACGTCCGGAACAGAAACCGAGCCTGGAAGAACTGCTGGAAATGCTGGTTG
AACAGGCACTGGCAGTTCAGCCTCGTAGCAATAATGATCTGAGCATTTTTATGCGTCTGCTGGGTCTGGC
ATTTAGCCAGAGCCAGGGTCATCTGCGTCGTTATCTGGAAGATATGTATGGTAAAGTGTTCCGTCGTTAT
ATGCTGCTGGTTAATGAAGCAGCACCGCGTGTTCCGCCTCTGGAACTGTTTTGGCGTGTTCATTTTATGC
TGGGTGCAGCAGCATTTAGCATGAGCGGTATTAAAGCACTGCGTGCAATTGCAGAAACCGATTTTGGTAT
TAACACCAGCATTGAACAGGTTATGCGTCTGATGGTTCCGTTTCTGGCAGCAGGTATGCGTGCAGATAGC
GGTGTTACCGATGAAGCAATGGCAGCAGCACAGCTGCGTCCGCGTAGCAAAACCAGCACCAGCGCAACCA
CCGCAAAAGCATAA
