>Addgene plasmid #49368 | pRF-PsrA | depositor partial sequence | sequence record 73335 | YFP promoter (PsrA operator sequence listed in capital letters)
CGACGTACGGTGGAAAGGAACAAACGTTTGATTGACAGCTAGCTCAGTCCTAGGTATAATGCTAGC
