>Addgene plasmid #49368 | pRF-PsrA | addgene partial sequence | sequence record 74788 | pTrcHis_rev
AATCTTCTCTCATCCGCCAAAACAGCCAAGCTTATTACTTGTACAGCTCGTCCATGCCGAGAGTGATCCC
GGCGGCGGTCACGAACTCCAGCAGGACCATGTGATCGCGCTTCTCGTTGGGGTCTTTGCTCAGGGCGGAC
TGGTAGCTCAGGTAGTGGTTGTCGGGCAGCAGCACGGGGCCGTCGCCGATGGGGGTGTTCTGCTGGTAGT
GGTCGGCGAGCTGCACGCTGCCGTCCTCGATGTTGTGGCGGATCTTGAAGTTCACCTTGATGCCGTTCTT
CTGCTTGTCGGCCATGATATAGACGTTGTGGCTGTTGTAGTTGTACTCCAGCTTGTGCCCCAGGATGTTG
CCGTCCTCCTTGAAGTCGATGCCCTTCAGCTCGATGCGGTTCACCAGGGTGTCGCCCTCGAACTTCACCT
CGGCGCGGGTCTTGTAGTTGCCGTCGTCCTTGAAGAAGATGGTGCGCTCCTGGACGTAGCCTTCGGGCAT
GGCGGACTTGAAGAAGTCGTGCAGCTTCATGTGGTCGGGGTAGCGGGCGAAGCATTGCAGGCCGTAGCCG
AAGGTGGTCACGAGGGTGGGCCAGGGCACGGGCAGCTTGCCGGTGGTGCAGATGAACTTCAGGGTCAGCT
TGCCGTAGGTGGCATCGCCCTCGCCCTCGCCGGACACGCTGAACTTGTGGCCGTTTACGTCGCCGTCCAG
CTCGACCAGGATGGGCACCACCCCGGTGAACAGCTCCTCGCCCTTGCTCACCATCTAGTATTTCTCCTCT
TTCTCTAGTAGCTAGCATTATACCTAGGACTGAGCTAGCTGTCAATCAAACGTTTGTTCCTTTCCACCGT
ACGTCGTATAAACGCAGAAAGGCCCACCCGAAGGTGAGCCAGTGTGACTCTAGTAGAGAGCGTTCACCGA
CAAACAACAGATAAAACGAAAGGCCCAGTCTTTCGACTGAGCCTTTCGTTTTATTTGATGCCTGGGGGTA
TGGGCCCTAGT
