>Addgene plasmid #49368 | pRF-PsrA | addgene partial sequence | sequence record 75596 | EGFP_N
CCGGTGAACAGCTCCTCGCCCTTGCTCACCATCTAGTATTTCTCCTCTTTCTCTAGTAGCTAGCATTATA
CCTAGGACTGAGCTAGCTGTCAATCAAACGTTTGTTCCTTTCCACCGTACGTCGTATAAACGCAGAAAGG
CCCACCCGAAGGTGAGCCAGTGTGACTCTAGTAGAGAGCGTTCACCGACAAACAACAGATAAAACGAAAG
GCCCAGTCTTTCGACTGAGCCTTTCGTTTTATTTGATGCCTGGGGGTATGGGCCCTAGTTATGCTTTTGC
GGTGGTTGCGCTGGTGCTGGTTTTGCTACGCGGACGCAGCTGTGCTGCTGCCATTGCTTCATCGGTAACA
CCGCTATCTGCACGCATACCTGCTGCCAGAAACGGAACCATCAGACGCATAACCTGTTCAATGCTGGTGT
TAATACCAAAATCGGTTTCTGCAATTGCACGCAGTGCTTTAATACCGCTCATGCTAAATGCTGCTGCACC
CAGCATAAAATGAACACGCCAAAACAGTTCCAGAGGCGGAACACGCGGTGCTGCTTCATTAACCAGCAGC
ATATAACGACGGAACACTTTACCATACATATCTTCCAGATAACGACGCAGATGACCCTGGCTCTGGCTAA
ATGCCAGACCCAGCAGACGCATAAAAATGCTCAGATCATTATTGCTACGAGGCTGAACTGCCAGTGCCTG
TTCAACCAGCATTTCCAGCAGTTCTTCCAGGCTCGGTTTCTGTTCCGGACGTGCCTGACGACGTTCCAGT
TCACGTTCCAGGCTTGCACAAAACGGACCCAGAAAACGGCTAAAAACTGCCTGAATCAGTGCTTTTTTGC
TGCCAAAATGATAATTCACTGCTGCCAGATTAACACCGGCTTTGCTGGTAATCAGACGCAGGCTGGTTTC
TGCAAAACCACGTTCTGCAAACAGCTGTTCTGCTGCATCCAGAATACGTTCAACGGTTTCGCTCTGTGCC
ATCTAGTAGTTCGTATCCTC
