>Addgene plasmid #49368 | pRF-PsrA | addgene partial sequence | sequence record 75597 | lacI-F
AGGGCAATCAGCTGTTGCCAGTCTCACTGGTGAAAAGAAAAACCACCCTGGCGCCCAATACGCAAACCGC
CTCTCCCCGCGCGTTGGCCGATTCATTAATGCAGCTGGCACGACAGGTTTCCCGACTGGAAAGCGGGCAG
TGATAAGATCCTATTCCAGCGGGTCACACAGGAAAGGCCTCGATGAAAAACATAAATGCCGACGACACAT
ACAGAATAATTAATAAAATTAAAGCTTGTAGAAGCAATAATGATATTAATCAATGCTTATCTGATATGAC
TAAAATGGTACATTGTGAATATTATTTACTCGCGATCATTTATCCTCATTCTATGGTTAAATCTGATATT
TCAATCCTAGATAATTACCCTAAAAAATGGAGGCAATATTATGATGACGCTAATTTAATAAAATATGATC
CTATAGTAGATTATTCTAACTCCAATCATTCACCAATTAATTGGAATATATTTGAAAACAATGCTGTAAA
TAAAAAATCTCCAAATGTAATTAAAGAAGCGAAAACATCAGGTCTTATCACTGGGTTTAGTTTCCCTATT
CATACGGCTAACAATGGCTTCGGAATGCTTAGTTTTGCACATTCAGAAAAAGACAACTATATAGATAGTT
TATTTTTACATGCGTGTATGAACATACCATTAATTGTTCCTTCTCTAGTTGATAATTATCGAAAAATAAA
TATAGCAAATAATAAATCAAACAACGATTTAACCAAAAGAGAAAAAGAATGTTTAGCGTGGGCATGCGAA
GGAAAAAGCTCTTGGGATATTTCAAAAATATTAGGTTGCAGTGAGCGTACTGTCACTTTCCATTTAACCA
ATGCGCAAATGAAACTCAATACAACAAACCGCTGCCAAAGTATTTCTAAAGCAATTTTAACAGGAGCAAT
TGATTGCCCATACTTTAAAAATTAATAATTGGTAACGAATCAGACAATTGACGGCTCGAGGGAGTAGCAT
AGGGTTTGCAGAATCCCTG
